>Addgene plasmid #80688 | pCDB185 | addgene full sequence | sequence record 164751 | Addgene Assembled Sequence
TGGCGAATGGG
[124 nt withheld, positions 12-135]
C
[91 nt withheld, positions 137-227]
A
[49 nt withheld, positions 229-277]
CCTTTGACGTTGGAGTCCACGTTCTTT
[37 nt withheld, positions 305-341]
ACCCTATCTCGGTCTATTCTTTTGATTTATAAGGGATTTTGCCGATTTCGGCCTATTGGTTAAAAAATGA
GCTGATTTAACAAAAATTTAACGCGAATTTTAACAAAATATTAACGTTTACAATTTCAGGTGGCACTTTT
CGGGGAAATGTGCGCGGAACCCCTATTTGTTTATTTTTCTAAATACATTCAAATATGTATCCGCTCATGA
ATTAATTCTTAGAAAAACTCATCGAGCATCAAATGAAACTGCAATTTATTCATATCAGGATTATCAATAC
CATATTTTTGAAAAAGCCGTTTCTGTAATGAAGGAGAAAACTCACCGAGGCAGTTCCATAGGATGGCAAG
ATCCTGGTATCGGTCTGCGATTCCGACTCGTCCAACATCAATACAACCTATTAATTTCCCCTCGTCAAAA
ATAAGGTTATCAAGTGAGAAATCACCATGAGTGACGACTGAATCCGGTGAGAATGGCAAAAGTTTATGCA
TTTCTTTCCAGACTTGTTCAACAGGCCAGCCATTACGCTCGTCATCAAAATCACTCGCATCAACCAAACC
GTTATTCATTCGTGATTGCGCCTGAGCGAGACGAAATACGCGATCGCTGTTAAAAGGACAATTACAAACA
GGAATCGAATGCAACCGGCGCAGGAACACTGCCAGCGCATCAACAATATTTTCACCTGAATCAGGATATT
CTTCTAATACCTGGAATGCTGTTTTCCCGGGGATCGCAGTGGTGAGTAACCATGCATCATCAGGAGTACG
GATAAAATGCTTGATGGTCGGAAGAGGCATAAATTCCGTCAGCCAGTTTAGTCTGACCATCTCATCTGTA
ACATCATTGGCAACGCTACCTTTGCCATGTTTCAGAAACAACTCTGGCGCATCGGGCTTCCCATACAATC
GATAGATTGTCGCACCTGATTGCCCGACATTATCGCGAGCCCATTTATACCCATATAAATCAGCATCCAT
GTTGGAATTTAATCGCGGCCTAGAGCAAGACGTTTCCCGTTGAATATGGCTCATAACACCCCTTGTATTA
CTGTTTATGTAAGCAGACAGTTTTATTGTTCATGACCAAAATCCCTTAACGTGAGTTTTCGTTCCACTGA
GCGTCAGACCCCGTAGAAAAGATCAAAGGATCTTCTTGAGATCCTTTTTTTCTGCGCGTAATCTGCTGCT
TGCAAACAAAAAAACCACCGCTACCAGCGGTGGTTTGTTTGCCGGATCAAGAGCTACCAACTCTTTTTCC
GAAGGTAACTGGCTTCAGCAGAGCGCAGATACCAAATACTGTCCTTCTAGTGTAGCCGTAGTTAGGCCAC
CACTTCAAGAACTCTGTAGCACCGCCTACATACCTCGCTCTGCTAATCCTGTTACCAGTGGCTGCTGCCA
GTGGCGATAAGTCGTGTCTTACCGGGTTGGACTCAAGACGATAGTTACCGGATAAGGCGCAGCGGTCGGG
CTGAACGGGGGGTTCGTGCACACAGCCCAGCTTGGAGCGAACGACCTACACCGAACTGAGATACCTACAG
CGTGAGCTATGAGAAAGCGCCACGCTTCCCGAAGGGAGAAAGGCGGACAGGTATCCGGTAAGCGGCAGGG
TCGGAACAGGAGAGCGCACGAGGGAGCTTCCAGGGGGAAACGCCTGGTATCTTTATAGTCCTGTCGGGTT
TCGCCACCTCTGACTTGAGCGTCGATTTTTGTGATGCTCGTCAGGGGGGCGGAGCCTATGGAAAAACGCC
AGCAACGCGGCCTTTTTACGGTTCCTGGCCTTTTGCTGGCCTTTTGCTCACATGTTCTTTCCTGCGTTAT
CCCCTGATTCTGTGGATAACCGTATTACCGCCTTTGAGTGAGCTGATACCGCTCGCCGCAGCCGAACGAC
CGAGCGCAGCGAGTCAGTGAGCGAGGAAGCGGAAGAGCGCCTGATGCGGTATTTTCTCCTTACGCATCTG
TGCGGTATTTCACACCGCATATATGGTGCACTCTCAGTACAATCTGCTCTGATGCCGCATAGTTAAGCCA
GTATACACTCCGCTATCGCTACGTGACTGGGTCATGGCTGCGCCCCGACACCCGCCAACACCCGCTGACG
CGCCCTGACGGGCTTGTCTGCTCCCGGCATCCGCTTACAGACAAGCTGTGACCGTCTCCGGGAGCTGCAT
GTGTCAGAGGTTTTCACCGTCATCACCGAAACGCGCGAGGCAGCTGCGGTAAAGCTCATCAGCGTGGTCG
TGAAGCGATTCACAGATGTCTGCCTGTTCATCCGCGTCCAGCTCGTTGAGTTTCTCCAGAAGCGTTAATG
TCTGGCTTCTGATAAAGCGGGCCATGTTAAGGGCGGTTTTTTCCTGTTTGGTCACTGATGCCTCCGTGTA
AGGGGGATTTCTGTTCATGGGGGTAATGATACCGATGAAACGAGAGAGGATGCTCACGATACGGGTTACT
GATGATGAACATGCCCGGTTACTGGAACGTTGTGAGGGTAAACAACTGGCGGTATGGATGCGGCGGGACC
AGAGAAAAATCACTCAGGGTCAATGCCAGCGCTTCGTTAATACAGATGTAGGTGTTCCACAGGGTAGCCA
GCAGCATCCTGCGATGCAGATCCGGAACATAATGGTGCAGGGCGCTGACTTCCGCGTTTCCAGACTTTAC
GAAACACGGAAACCGAAGACCATTCATGTTGTTGCTCAGGTCGCAGACGTTTTGCAGCAGCAGTCGCTTC
ACGTTCGCTCGCGTATCGGTGATTCATTCTGCTAACCAGTAAGGCAACCCCGCCAGCCTAGCCGGGTCCT
CAACGACAGGAGCACGATCATGCGCACCCGTGGGGCCGCCATGCCGGCGATAATGGCCTGCTTCTCGCCG
AAACGTTTGGTGGCGGGACCAGTGACGAAGGCTTGAGCGAGGGCGTGCAAGATTCCGAATACCGCAAGCG
ACAGGCCGATCATCGTCGCGCTCCAGCGAAAGCGGTCCTCGCCGAAAATGACCCAGAGCGCTGCCGGCAC
CTGTCCTACGAGTTGCATGATAAAGAAGACAGTCATAAGTGCGGCGACGATAGTCATGCCCCGCGCCCAC
CGGAAGGAGCTGACTGGGTTGAAGGCTCTCAAGGGCATCGGTCGAGATCCCGGTGCCTAATGAGTGAGCT
AACTTACATTAATTGCGTTGCGCTCACTGCCCGCTTTCCAGTCGGGAAACCTGTCGTGCCAGCTGCATTA
ATGAATCGGCCAACGCGCGGGGAGAGGCGGTTTGCGTATTGGGCGCCAGGGTGGTTTTTCTTTTCACCAG
TGAGACGGGCAACAGCTGATTGCCCTTCACCGCCTGGCCCTGAGAGAGTTGCAGCAAGCGGTCCACGCTG
GTTTGCCCCAGCAGGCGAAAATCCTGTTTGATGGTGGTTAACGGCGGGATATAACATGAGCTGTCTTCGG
TATCGTCGTATCCCACTACCGAGATGTCCGCACCAACGCGCAGCCCGGACTCGGTAATGGCGCGCATTGC
GCCCAGCGCCATCTGATCGTTGGCAACCAGCATCGCAGTGGGAACGATGCCCTCATTCAGCATTTGCATG
GTTTGTTGAAAACCGGACATGGCACTCCAGTCGCCTTCCCGTTCCGCTATCGGCTGAATTTGATTGCGAG
TGAGATATTTATGCCAGCCAGCCAGACGCAGACGCGCCGAGACAGAACTTAATGGGCCCGCTAACAGCGC
GATTTGCTGGTGACCCAATGCGACCAGATGCTCCACGCCCAGTCGCGTACCGTCTTCATGGGAGAAAATA
ATACTGTTGATGGGTGTCTGGTCAGAGACATCAAGAAATAACGCCGGAACATTAGTGCAGGCAGCTTCCA
CAGCAATGGCATCCTGGTCATCCAGCGGATAGTTAATGATCAGCCCACTGACGCGTTGCGCGAGAAGATT
GTGCACCGCCGCTTTACAGGCTTCGACGCCGCTTCGTTCTACCATCGACACCACCACGCTGGCACCCAGT
TGATCGGCGCGAGATTTAATCGCCGCGACAATTTGCGACGGCGCGTGCAGGGCCAGACTGGAGGTGGCAA
CGCCAATCAGCAACGACTGTTTGCCCGCCAGTTGTTGTGCCACGCGGTTGGGAATGTAATTCAGCTCCGC
CATCGCCGCTTCCACTTTTTCCCGCGTTTTCGCAGAAACGTGGCTGGCCTGGTTCACCACGCGGGAAACG
GTCTGATAAGAGACACCGGCATACTCTGCGACATCGTATAACGTTACTGGTTTCACATTCACCACCCTGA
ATTGACTCTCTTCCGGGCGCTATCATGCCATACCGCGAAAGGTTTTGCGCCATTCGATGGTGTCCGGGAT
CTCGACGCTCTCCCTTATGCGACTCCTGCATTAGGAAGCAGCCCAGTAGTAGGTTGAGGCCGTTGAGCAC
CGCCGCCGCAAGGAATGGTGCATGCAAGGAGATGGCGCCCAACAGTCCCCCGGCCACGGGGCCTGCCACC
ATACCCACGCCGAAACAAGCGCTCATGAGCCCGAAGTGGCGAGCCCGATCTTCCCCATCGGTGATGTCGG
CGATATAGGCGCCAGCAACCGCACCTGTGGCGCCGGTGATGCCGGCCACGATGCGTCCGGCGTAGAGGAT
CGAGATCGATCTCGATCCCGCGAAATTAATACGACTCACTATAGGGGAATTGTGAGCGGATAACAATTCC
CCTCTAGAAATAATTTTGTTTAACTTTAAGAAGGAGATATACATATGACTATGACAAGACTGAAGATTTC
GAAAACTCTGCTGGCTGTAATGTTGACCTCTGCCGTCGCGACCGGCTCTGCCTACGCGGAAAACAACGCG
CAGACTACCAATGAAAGCGCAGGGCAAAAAGTCGATAGCTCTATGAATAAAGTCGGTAATTTCATGGATG
ACAGCGCCATCACCGCGAAAGTGAAGGCGGCCCTGGTGGATCATGACAACATCAAGAGCACCGATATCTC
TGTAAAAACCGATCAAAAAGTCGTGACCCTGAGCGGTTTCGTTGAAAGCCAGGCCCAGGCCGAAGAGGCA
GTGAAAGTGGCGAAAGGCGTTGAAGGGGTGACCTCTGTCAGCGACAAACTGCACGTTCGCGACGCTAAAG
AAGGCTCGGTGAAGGGCTACGCGGGTGACACCGCCACCACCAGTGAAATCAAAGCCAAACTGCTGGCGGA
CGATATCGTCCCTTCCCGTCATGTGAAAGTTGAAACCACCGACGGCGTGGTTCAGCTCTCCGGTACCGTC
GATTCTCAGGCACAAAGTGACCGTGCTGAAAGTATCGCCAAAGCGGTAGATGGTGTGAAAAGCGTTAAAA
ATGATCTGAAAACTAAGATGGGTCACCACCACCACCACCACCACCACCACCACGGTAGCCTGCAAGATTC
GGAAGTCAACCAAGAAGCAAAGCCGGAAGTCAAGCCGGAAGTGAAACCGGAAACCCATATTAACCTGAAA
GTTAGTGACGGCAGCTCTGAAATTTTCTTTAAGATCAAAAAGACCACGCCGCTGCGTCGCCTGATGGAAG
CGTTTGCCAAACGTCAGGGCAAGGAAATGGATAGCCTGCGTTTCCTGTATGACGGTATTCGCATCCAGGC
AGATCAAGCGCCGGAAGACCTGGACATGGAAGACAACGACATCATTGAAGCCCACCGTGAACAGATTGGC
GGCCAGTGCTACACCTTCCGTTCTGAATGCACCAACAAAGAATTCACCGTTTGCCGTCCGAACCCGGAAG
AAGTTGAAAAAGAAGCGCGTCGTACCAAAGAAGAAGAGTGCCGTAAGTAATGAGGATCCGGCTGCTAACA
AAGCCCGAAAGGAAGCTGAGTTGGCTGCTGCCACCGCTGAGCAATAACTAGCATAACCCCTTGGGGCCTC
TAAACGGGTCTTGAGGGGTTTTTTGCTGAAAGGAGGAACTATATCCGGAT
Features (pLannotate 1.2.2; 20 found; start..end, strand, type, name):
     12..467     +  rep_origin     f1 ori (sequence partly withheld): f1 bacteriophage origin of replication; arrow indicates direction of (+) strand synthesis
    494..551     +  promoter       AmpR promoter (fragment): bla
    560..1375    -  CDS            KanR: aminoglycoside phosphotransferase; aph(3')-Ia; confers resistance to kanamycin in bacteria or G418 (Geneticin®) in eukaryotes
   1497..2085    +  rep_origin     ori: high-copy-number ColE1/pMB1/pBR322/pUC origin of replication
   2271..2413    -  misc_feature   bom: basis of mobility region from pBR322
   2515..2706    -  CDS            rop: Rop protein, which maintains plasmids at low copy number; rop
   2723..3103    +  CDS            YPB1_ECOLX: Protein predicted: Swiss-Prot protein existence level 4. From Escherichia coli.
   3175..3466    -  CDS            TcR (fragment): tetracycline efflux protein; tet; confers resistance to tetracycline
   3481..3502    -  protein_bind   CAP binding site: CAP binding activates transcription in the presence of cAMP. E. coli catabolite activator protein
   3515..4597    -  CDS            lacI: lac repressor; lacI; The lac repressor binds to the lac operator to inhibit transcription in E. coli. This inhibition can be relieved by adding lactose or isopropyl-β-D-thiogalactopyranoside (IPTG).
   4598..4675    -  promoter       lacI promoter: lacI
   4683..4962    -  CDS            TcR (fragment): tetracycline efflux protein; tet; confers resistance to tetracycline
   4988..5006    +  promoter       T7 promoter: promoter for bacteriophage T7 RNA polymerase
   5007..5031    +  protein_bind   lac operator: The lac repressor binds to the lac operator to inhibit transcription in E. coli. This inhibition can be relieved by adding lactose or isopropyl-β-D-thiogalactopyranoside (IPTG). lac repressor encoded by lacI
   5046..5068    +  RBS            RBS: efficient ribosome binding site from bacteriophage T7 gene 10 (Olins and Rangwala, 1989)
   5076..5678    +  CDS            osmY: OSMY_ECOLI - Experimental evidence at protein level: Swiss-Prot protein existence level 1. From Escherichia coli (strain K12).
   5685..5711    +  CDS            9xHis: 9xHis affinity tag
   5721..6023    +  CDS            SMT3: SMT3_YEAST - Experimental evidence at protein level: Swiss-Prot protein existence level 1. Not known; suppressor of MIF2 mutations. From Saccharomyces cerevisiae (strain ATCC 204508 / S288c) (Baker's yeast).
   6142..6191    +  CDS            SET1 (fragment): solubility-enhancement tag derived from T7 phage gene 10B
   6199..6246    +  terminator     T7 terminator: transcription terminator for bacteriophage T7 RNA polymerase
