[The description below was written by a language model from this plasmid's Addgene catalogue record and pLannotate feature annotations shown in this document.]
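Description:
pCDB185 is a bacterial expression plasmid built on the custom pCDB180 backbone, with the architecture of a pET-type vector. It is designed to produce and secrete the synthetic designed peptide gEEH_04 (also called EEH_1.0_04) in E. coli. It is propagated through a ColE1/pMB1-family origin accompanied by the bom site and the rop gene, consistent with the catalogue's low-copy designation. Selection is by kanamycin through an aph(3')-Ia resistance gene. An f1 origin is also present, along with leftover tetracycline-resistance fragments that are backbone remnants rather than functional markers.

The expression cassette runs from a T7 promoter with an adjacent lac operator and the T7 gene 10 ribosome binding site, ending at a T7 terminator. The plasmid carries its own lacI gene, so transcription is repressed until induction with IPTG or lactose in a host that supplies T7 RNA polymerase. The open reading frame encodes E. coli OsmY, followed by a polyhistidine tag and yeast Smt3 (SUMO), with the roughly 120 bp insert fused at the C-terminal end by Gibson assembly. The tag is catalogued as deca-histidine, whereas the annotation software reports it as 9xHis. The insert is not annotated as its own feature, but it would fall in the gap between SMT3 and the terminator. The short "SET1" fragment called there is probably a similarity match rather than a deliberate tag.

OsmY is commonly used as a carrier that promotes export of fusion partners out of the cell, the histidine tag allows metal-affinity purification, and the SUMO domain aids solubility. SUMO also permits removal of the whole N-terminal fusion by a SUMO-specific protease. The associated work concerns de novo design of hyperstable constrained peptides, for which this plasmid provides recombinant production. The assembled sequence (6,271 nt) is a few bases shorter than the stated total size of 6,275 bp.
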