Addgene plasmid #80688: pCDB185
Purpose: for secretion of N-terminal OsmY, deca-histidine, SUMO tagged gEEH_04
Depositing lab: David Baker. Depositing organization: University of Washington. Publication: Accurate de novo design of hyperstable constrained peptides. Bhardwaj G, Mulligan VK, Bahl CD, Gilmore JM, Harvey PJ, Cheneval O, Buchko GW, Pulavarti SV, Kaas Q, Eletsky A, Huang PS, Johnsen WA, Greisen PJ, Rocklin GJ, Song Y, Linsky TW, Watkins A, Rettie SA, Xu X, Carter LP, Bonneau R, Olson JM, Coutsias E, Correnti CE, Szyperski T, Craik DJ, Baker D. Nature. 2016 Sep 14. doi: 10.1038/nature19791. PubMed 27626386.
Backbone
  Vector backbone: pCDB180
  Backbone manufacturer: custom made
  Backbone size w/o insert (bp): 6155
  Total vector size (bp): 6275
  Vector type: Bacterial Expression
Growth in bacteria
  Bacterial resistance: Kanamycin, 50 μg/mL
  Growth temperature: 37°C
  Growth strain: DH5alpha
  Copy number: Low Copy
Gene/Insert
  Gene/Insert name: gEEH_04 (alt name: EEH_1.0_04)
  Species: Synthetic
  Insert size (bp): 120
  Promoter: T7
  Tag / fusion protein: OsmY-10His-Smt3 (N terminal on backbone)
  Cloning method: Gibson Cloning
  Sequencing primers: 5′ CCTGTATGACGGTATTCG; 3′ GCTAGTTATTGCTCAGCGG
Terms and licenses: Academic/Nonprofit Terms; Industry Terms: Not Available to Industry
How to cite: pCDB185 was a gift from David Baker (Addgene plasmid # 80688 ; http://n2t.net/addgene:80688 ; RRID:Addgene_80688)
