>Addgene plasmid #80688 | pCDB185 | depositor partial sequence | sequence record 157051 | gene insert used for Gibson assembly
CAGATTGGCGGCCAGTGCTACACCTTCCGTTCTGAATGCACCAACAAAGAATTCACCGTTTGCCGTCCGA
ACCCGGAAGAAGTTGAAAAAGAAGCGCGTCGTACCAAAGAAGAAGAGTGCCGTAAGTAATGAGGATCCGG
CTGCTAACAAAG
