>Addgene plasmid #80688 | pCDB185 | addgene partial sequence | sequence record 164742 | T7 5'-TAATACGACTCACTATAGGG-3'
ATTTTGTTTAACTTTAAGAAGGAGATATACATATGACTATGACAAGACTGAAGATTTCGAAAACTCTGCT
GGCTGTAATGTTGACCTCTGCCGTCGCGACCGGCTCTGCCTACGCGGAAAACAACGCGCAGACTACCAAT
GAAAGCGCAGGGCAAAAAGTCGATAGCTCTATGAATAAAGTCGGTAATTTCATGGATGACAGCGCCATCA
CCGCGAAAGTGAAGGCGGCCCTGGTGGATCATGACAACATCAAGAGCACCGATATCTCTGTAAAAACCGA
TCAAAAAGTCGTGACCCTGAGCGGTTTCGTTGAAAGCCAGGCCCAGGCCGAAGAGGCAGTGAAAGTGGCG
AAAGGCGTTGAAGGGGTGACCTCTGTCAGCGACAAACTGCACGTTCGCGACGCTAAAGAAGGCTCGGTGA
AGGGCTACGCGGGTGACACCGCCACCACCAGTGAAATCAAAGCCAAACTGCTGGCGGACGATATCGTCCC
TTCCCGTCATGTGAAAGTTGAAACCACCGACGGCGTGGTTCAGCTCTCCGGTACCGTCGATTCTCAGGCA
CAAAGTGACCGTGCTGAAAGTATCGCCAAAGCGGTAGATGGTGTGAAAAGCGTTAAAAATGATCTGAAAA
CTAAGATGGGTCACCACCACCACCACCACCACCACCACCACGGTAGCCTGCAAGATTCGGAAGTCAACCA
AGAAGCAAAGCCGGAAGTCAAGCCGGAAGTGAAACCGGAAACCCATATTAACCTGAAAGTTAGTGACGGC
AGCTCTGAAATTTTCTTTAAGATCAAAAAGACCACGCCGCTGCGTCGCCTGATGGAAGCGTTTGCCAAAC
GTCAGGGCAAGGAAATGGATAGCCTGCGTTTCCTGTATGACGGTATTCGCATCCAGGCAGATCAAGCGCC
GGAAGACCTGGACATGGAAGACAACGACATCATTGAAGCCCACCGTGAACAGATTGGCGGCCAGTGCTAC
ACCTTCCGTTCTGAAT
