>Addgene plasmid #80688 | pCDB185 | addgene partial sequence | sequence record 164749 | T7term 5'-GCTAGTTATTGCTCAGCGG-3'
CTTTCGGGCTTTGTTAGCAGCCGGATCCTCATTACTTACGGCACTCTTCTTCTTTGGTACGACGCGCTTC
TTTTTCAACTTCTTCCGGGTTCGGACGGCAAACGGTGAATTCTTTGTTGGTGCATTCAGAACGGAAGGTG
TAGCACTGGCCGCCAATCTGTTCACGGTGGGCTTCAATGATGTCGTTGTCTTCCATGTCCAGGTCTTCCG
GCGCTTGATCTGCCTGGATGCGAATACCGTCATACAGGAAACGCAGGCTATCCATTTCCTTGCCCTGACG
TTTGGCAAACGCTTCCATCAGGCGACGCAGCGGCGTGGTCTTTTTGATCTTAAAGAAAATTTCAGAGCTG
CCGTCACTAACTTTCAGGTTAATATGGGTTTCCGGTTTCACTTCCGGCTTGACTTCCGGCTTTGCTTCTT
GGTTGACTTCCGAATCTTGCAGGCTACCGTGGTGGTGGTGGTGGTGGTGGTGGTGGTGACCCATCTTAGT
TTTCAGATCATTTTTAACGCTTTTCACACCATCTACCGCTTTGGCGATACTTTCAGCACGGTCACTTTGT
GCCTGAGAATCGACGGTACCGGAGAGCTGAACCACGCCGTCGGTGGTTTCAACTTTCACATGACGGGAAG
GGACGATATCGTCCGCCA
